Addgene plasmid #25691: pEBB HA BIR 2-3
Depositing lab: Colin Duckett. Depositing organization: University of Michigan. Publication: Uncoupling of the signaling and caspase-inhibitory properties of X-linked inhibitor of apoptosis. Lewis J, Burstein E, Reffey SB, Bratton SB, Roberts AB, Duckett CS. J Biol Chem. 2004 Mar 5. 279(10):9023-9. 10.1074/jbc.M312891200 PubMed 14701799.
Backbone
  Vector backbone: pEBB
  Backbone manufacturer: Baltimore Lab
  Backbone size w/o insert (bp): 5353
  Vector type: Mammalian Expression
Growth in bacteria
  Bacterial resistance: Ampicillin, 100 μg/mL
  Growth temperature: 37°C
  Growth strain: DH5alpha
  Copy number: High Copy
Gene/Insert
  Gene/Insert name: XIAP (alt name: hILP)
  Species: H. sapiens (human)
  Insert size (bp): 1000
  Mutation: amino acid 124RDH-LEE350 (BIR 2&3)
  GenBank ID: HSU32974
  Entrez Gene: XIAP (a.k.a. API3, BIRC4, IAP-3, ILP1, MIHA, XLP2, hIAP-3, hIAP3)
  Tag / fusion protein: HA (N terminal on backbone)
  Cloning method: Restriction Enzyme; 5′ cloning site BamHI (unknown if destroyed); 3′ cloning site NotI (unknown if destroyed)
  Sequencing primers: 5′ EF-1a Forward; 3′ M13_puc_F
Terms and licenses: Academic/Nonprofit Terms; Industry Terms: Not Available to Industry
Depositor comments: #830
How to cite: pEBB HA BIR 2-3 was a gift from Colin Duckett (Addgene plasmid # 25691 ; http://n2t.net/addgene:25691 ; RRID:Addgene_25691)
