[The description below was written by a language model from this plasmid's Addgene catalogue record.]
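Description:
pEBB HA BIR 2-3 is a mammalian expression plasmid built on the pEBB backbone (about 5.35 kb without insert) that encodes a truncated form of human XIAP (also known as hILP or BIRC4), the X-linked inhibitor of apoptosis. It is maintained in E. coli as a high-copy plasmid under ampicillin selection. The record lists no mammalian selection marker, and no feature table is available, so the origin of replication and other backbone elements are not itemised. The promoter is likewise not stated explicitly, although the use of an EF-1α forward sequencing primer upstream of the insert suggests that expression is driven from an EF-1α promoter.

The insert, roughly 1 kb and cloned between BamHI and NotI sites, covers approximately residues 124 to 350 of XIAP. This fragment contains the second and third baculoviral IAP repeat (BIR) domains and lacks the N-terminal BIR1 region and the C-terminal portion of the protein, which includes the RING domain. An HA epitope tag supplied by the backbone is fused to the N terminus, allowing the fragment to be detected or immunoprecipitated with anti-HA antibodies. In general, the BIR2 region of XIAP with its preceding linker is associated with inhibition of the effector caspases 3 and 7, and BIR3 with inhibition of caspase-9. The construct comes from work aimed at separating XIAP's caspase-inhibitory activity from its signalling properties, so it is suited to domain-mapping experiments in transfected mammalian cells, where it can be compared with full-length XIAP or other deletion variants.
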