>Addgene plasmid #25691 | pEBB HA BIR 2-3 | addgene partial sequence | sequence record 31732 | 25691 with EF-1a-F
GAGGAATTCTCTAGAGATCCCTCGACCTCGAGATCCATTGTGCTGGATCTCACCATGGCTTCTAGCTATC
CTTATGACGTGCCTGACTATGCCAGCCTGGGATCCAGAGATCATTTTGCCTTAGACAGGCCATCTGAGAC
ACATGCAGACTATCTTTTGAGAACTGGGCAGGTTGTAGATATATCAGACACCATATACCCGAGGAACCCT
GCCATGTATAGTGAAGAAGCTAGATTAAAGTCCTTTCAGAACTGGCCAGACTATGCTCACCTAACCCCAA
GAGAGTTAGCAAGTGCTGGACTCTACTACACAGGTATTGGTGACCAAGTGCAGTGCTTTTGTTGTGGTGG
AAAACTGAAAAATTGGGAACCTTGTGATCGTGCCTGGTCAGAACACAGGCGACACTTTCCTAATTGCTTC
TTTGTTTTGGGCCGGAATCTTAATATTCGAAGTGAATCTGATGCTGTGAGTTCTGATAGGAATTTCCCAA
ATTCAACAAATCTTCCAAGAAATCCATCCATGGCAGATTATGAAGCACGGATCTTTACTTTTGGGACATG
GATATACTCAGTTAACAAGGAGCAGCTTGCAAGAGCTGGATTTTATGCTTTAGGTGAAGGTGATAAAGTA
AAGTGCTTTCACTGTGGAGGAGGGCTAACTGATTGGAAGCCCAGTGAAGACCCTTGGGAACAACATGCTA
AATGGTATCCAGGGTGCAAATATCTGTTAGAACAGAAGGGACAAGAATATATAAACAATATTCATTTAAC
TCATTCACTTGAGGAGTGACCGCGGCCGCGACTCTAGAGTGAGGGTCCCCACCTGGGACCCTTGAGAGTA
TCAGGTCTCCCACGTGGGAGACAAGAAATCCCTGTTTAATATTTAAACAGCAGTGTTCCCCATCTGGGTC
CTTGCACCCCTCACTCTGGCT
